Addgene plasmid #60289: pGL4.23 C2_13
Purpose: This plasmid contains a human pancreatic islet inactive enhancer, a minimal promoter and a luc2 gene.
Depositing lab: Jorge Ferrer. Depositing organization: Imperial College London. Publication: Pancreatic islet enhancer clusters enriched in type 2 diabetes risk-associated variants. Pasquali L, Gaulton KJ, Rodriguez-Segui SA, Mularoni L, Miguel-Escalada I, Akerman I, Tena JJ, Moran I, Gomez-Marin C, van de Bunt M, Ponsa-Cobas J, Castro N, Nammo T, Cebola I, Garcia-Hurtado J, Maestro MA, Pattou F, Piemonti L, Berney T, Gloyn AL, Ravassard P, Gomez-Skarmeta JL, Muller F, McCarthy MI, Ferrer J. Nat Genet. 2014 Feb;46(2):136-43. doi: 10.1038/ng.2870. Epub 2014 Jan 12. PubMed 24413736.
Backbone
  Vector backbone: pGL4.23-GW
  Backbone manufacturer: Ferrer Lab
  Backbone size w/o insert (bp): 4283
  Vector type: Mammalian Expression, Luciferase
Growth in bacteria
  Bacterial resistance: Ampicillin, 100 μg/mL
  Growth temperature: 37°C
  Growth strain: DH5alpha
  Copy number: Unknown
Gene/Insert
  Gene/Insert name: SPATA19 inactive enhancer (alt name: SPATA19)
  Species: H. sapiens (human)
  Entrez Gene: SPATA19 (a.k.a. CT132, SPAS1, spergen1)
  Tag / fusion protein: Luciferase (C terminal on backbone)
  Cloning method: Gateway Cloning
  Sequencing primers: 5′ RVprimer3 (Promega): CTAGCAAAATAGGCTGTCCC
Terms and licenses: Academic/Nonprofit Terms; Industry Terms: Not Available to Industry
Depositor comments: chromosome : chr11; start: 133163067 end: 133163569 (genomic position corresponds to the version of the human genome hg18) Fw primer used for cloning: CACCCGAAGGAGTCTGTTGTCAC Rv primer used for cloning: GCCCCTAAAATCAAGGCAATTGAG
How to cite: pGL4.23 C2_13 was a gift from Jorge Ferrer (Addgene plasmid # 60289 ; http://n2t.net/addgene:60289 ; RRID:Addgene_60289)
