[The description below was written by a language model from this plasmid's Addgene catalogue record.]
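Description:
pGL4.23 C2_13 is a mammalian luciferase reporter plasmid built on pGL4.23-GW, a Gateway-adapted version of the pGL4.23 minimal-promoter reporter backbone (about 4.3 kb without insert). It is propagated in E. coli under ampicillin selection; the record gives the copy number as unknown and includes no feature table, so the origin of replication and other backbone elements are not itemised.

The insert is a human genomic fragment of roughly 500 bp from chromosome 11 (coordinates recorded against the hg18 assembly), annotated to the SPATA19 locus and classified by the depositors as an inactive enhancer in human pancreatic islets. It was introduced by Gateway recombination, placing it next to a minimal promoter that drives the luc2 firefly luciferase gene. The minimal promoter alone gives only low basal transcription, so luciferase output reflects how much cis-regulatory activity the cloned fragment contributes. Although the catalogue lists luciferase as a C-terminal "tag" on the backbone, the insert is a non-coding regulatory sequence, so luc2 functions here as a transcriptional reporter rather than as a protein fusion partner.

The construct belongs to a set of reporters made for a study of pancreatic islet enhancer clusters and their enrichment in type 2 diabetes risk-associated variants. Because the fragment comes from a region designated inactive, it is most plausibly used in transient transfection assays as a comparison or negative-control sequence alongside candidate active islet enhancers, although the record does not state the cell lines or assay design.
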