>Addgene plasmid #60289 | pGL4.23 C2_13 | addgene partial sequence | sequence record 97966 | RVprimer3 5'-CTAGCAAAATAGGCTGTCCC-3'
TACAAAAAAGCAGGCTCCGCGGCCGCCCCCTTGCCCCTAAAATCAAGGCAATTGAGTAGTTTTACATTTT
ATATTTTATACTCTGGCGGTTAAAAACACAGGCTCTCAAATCAGGCCCATGTTGAACTCTCAGCTCAGCC
AATTAAAGCTCTATGACCTTGGGCGAATCACTAACCTTCTTTGAGAACTAAGACTTTAAGTTTCCTCATC
CAAAGGGCTATGAGTCTCCTTGGTGTGTTCCGAGGACTGAATGAGAGGATGTGTATAAAACACTTAACGA
AACGATCAATCTTAGCTGTCATTATTATTAAAATCGCTGGCCGCACCAATCACGAGTTTATTTTCTTCTG
AGAGACAACCCAGCTGAAGCCAGGCTTGCCGGCCGCTCTTCCTTCAGCCCTCCGTCCTGTTAGAACGTTA
TATGAGAATGGGCGCTGCCCATGACTGTTTCGTGGGAGCAGGCGGACGGCTGCGTCTGGGGGAGCATGGT
AAGCTCCCCTCTGGCCCAGCTGTGGTGACAACAGACTCCTTCGGGTGAAGGGTGGGCGCGCCGACCCAGC
TTTCTTGTACAAAGTGGTGATAAACCCGCTGATCAGCCTCGACTGTGCTCGAGGATATCAAGATCTGGCC
TCGGCGGCCAAGCTTAGACACTAGAGGG
