>Addgene plasmid #60289 | pGL4.23 C2_13 | addgene partial sequence | sequence record 98044 | ColEterm 5'-agctgataccgctcgccgcagccgaacg-3'
CGCTGCCGGCACCTGTCCTACGAGTTGCATGATAAAGAAGACAGTCATAAGTGCGGCGACGATAGTCATG
CCCCGCGCCCACCGGAAGGAGCTGACTGGGTTGAAGGCTCTCAAGGGCATCGGTCGACGGATCCTTATCG
ATTTTACCACATTTGTAGAGGTTTTACTTGCTTTAAAAAACCTCCCACACCTCCCCCTGAACCTGAAACA
TAAAATGAATGCAATTGTTGTTGTTAACTTGTTTATTGCAGCTTATAATGGTTACAAATAAAGCAATAGC
ATCACAAATTTCACAAATAAAGCATTTTTTTCACTGCATTCTAGTTGTGGTTTGTCCAAACTCATCAATG
TATCTTATCATGTCTGCTCGAAGCGGCCGGCCGCCCCGACTCTAGAATTATTACACGGCGATCTTGCCGC
CCTTCTTGGCCTTAATGAGAATCTCGCGGATCTTGCGGGCGTCCAACTTGCCGGTCAGTCCTTTAGGCAC
CTCGTCCACGAACACAACACCACCGCGCAGCTTCTTGGCGGTTGTAACCTGGCTGGCCACATAGTCCACG
ATCTCCTTCTCGGTCATGGTTTTACCGTGTTCCAGCACGACGACTGCGGCGGGCAGCTCGCCGGCATCGT
CGTCGGGCAGGCCGGCGACCCCGGCGTCGAAGATGTTGGGGTGTTGCAGCAGGATGCTCTCCAGTTCGGC
TGGGGCTACCTGGTAGCCCTTGTATTTGATCAGGCTCTTCAGCCGGTCCACGATGAAGAAGTGCTCGTCC
TCGTCCCAGTA
